>Addgene plasmid #73593 | h-Plekhm1_FLAG-pcDNA 3.1 | depositor full sequence | sequence record 140090 | h-Plekhm1_FLAG-pcDNA 3.1 sequence 8551 bps
GACGGATCGGGAGATCTCCCGATCCCCTATGGTGCACTCTCAGTACAATCTGCTCTGATGCCGCATAGTT
AAGCCAGTATCTGCTCCCTGCTTGTGTGTTGGAGGTCGCTGAGTAGTGCGCGAGCAAAATTTAAGCTACA
ACAAGGCAAGGCTTGACCGACAATTGCATGAAGAATCTGCTTAGGGTTAGGCGTTTTGCGCTGCTTCGCG
ATGTACGGGCCAGATATACGCGTTGACATTGATTATTGACTAGTTATTAATAGTAATCAATTACGGGGTC
ATTAGTTCATAGCCCATATATGGAGTTCCGCGTTACATAACTTACGGTAAATGGCCCGCCTGGCTGACCG
CCCAACGACCCCCGCCCATTGACGTCAATAATGACGTATGTTCCCATAGTAACGCCAATAGGGACTTTCC
ATTGACGTCAATGGGTGGAGTATTTACGGTAAACTGCCCACTTGGCAGTACATCAAGTGTATCATATGCC
AAGTACGCCCCCTATTGACGTCAATGACGGTAAATGGCCCGCCTGGCATTATGCCCAGTACATGACCTTA
TGGGACTTTCCTACTTGGCAGTACATCTACGTATTAGTCATCGCTATTACCATGGTGATGCGGTTTTGGC
AGTACATCAATGGGCGTGGATAGCGGTTTGACTCACGGGGATTTCCAAGTCTCCACCCCATTGACGTCAA
TGGGAGTTTGTTTTGGCACCAAAATCAACGGGACTTTCCAAAATGTCGTAACAACTCCGCCCCATTGACG
CAAATGGGCGGTAGGCGTGTACGGTGGGAGGTCTATATAAGCAGAGCTCTCTGGCTAACTAGAGAACCCA
CTGCTTACTGGCTTATCGAAATTAATACGACTCACTATAGGGAGACCCAAGCTTTGAGTGGAGATGCTTT
CAGTGGTGGAGAATGGACTGGACCCCCAGGCTGCCATCCCGGTCATCAAGAAGAAGCTGGTGGGATCCGT
GAAGGCCTTGCAGAAGCAGTACGTGTCCCTGGACACGGTGGTCACTAGTGAAGACGGAGATGCCAACACC
ATGTGCAGCGCCCTGGAGGCCGTATTTATCCATGGCCTGCACGCCAAGCACATCCGAGCTGAGGCCGGAG
GAAAAAGGAAGAAAAGTGCCCACCAGAAGCCTCTGCCCCAGCCTGTCTTCTGGCCCCTCCTGAAAGCTGT
CACCCACAAACACATCATCTCAGAGTTGGAGCACCTGACGTTTGTCAACACGGATGTGGGCCGCTGCCGG
GCATGGCTGCGGCTGGCCCTGAACGATGGCCTGATGGAGTGCTACCTGAAGCTGCTGCTGCAGGAGCAGG
CCCGCTTGCATGAGTACTACCAGCCCACCGCCCTGCTCCGGGATGCTGAGGAGGGCGAGTTCCTCCTTAG
CTTCCTGCAGGGCCTCACGTCCTTGTCCTTCGAACTCTCCTACAAGTCTGCCATCTTAAATGAGTGGACG
CTCACCCCATTGGCCCTGTCTGGGCTTTGCCCGCTTTCTGAGCTGGACCCTCTCTCTACCTCTGGTGCAG
AACTACAGCGGAAGGAATCTCTGGATTCCATTTCCCATTCTTCAGGCTCTGAAGACATCGAAGTCCATCA
CTCGGGCCATAAGATACGGAGGAACCAGAAGCTGACTGCCTCCTCCCTCAGCCTGGACACGGCCAGTTCA
TCCCAGCTGTCCTGCAGCCTAAACTCTGATAGTTGCTTACTCCAAGAGAATGGCTCCAAGAGTCCAGACC
ATTGCGAGGAGCCCATGTCCTGTGACTCAGACCTGGGCACAGCAAATGCTGAGGACTCAGACCGGTCTCT
GCAAGAGGTATTGTTGGAATTCAGCAAAGCCCAGGTAAACTCTGTGCCAACCAACGGACTGAGCCAAGAA
ACAGAGATCCCCACACCACAGGCCTCGCTCTCCCTCCATGGCCTCAACACCAGCACATACCTGCACTGTG
AGGCACCTGCAGAGCCCCTTCCTGCCCAGGCAGCCTCTGGAACTCAAGATGGTGTCCACGTGCAGGAGCC
GCGTCCCCAGGCGCCCAGCCCCCTGGACTTACAGCAGCCTGTAGAGAGCACCTCAGGCCAGCAGCCTTCT
AGTACTGTCAGCGAGACAGCCAGAGAAGTGGGCCAAGGGAATGGCCTGCAGAAGGCCCAGGCTCATGACG
GAGCTGGTCTGAAGCTGGTAGTTTCCTCACCCACCAGTCCGAAAAACAAGAGCTGGATCTCAGAGGATGA
CTTCTACCGGCCTTCCCGGGAGCAACCCCTGGAGAGTGCTTCAGACCACCCAATAGCTTCTTACAGGGGG
ACTCCAGGGTCAAGGCCTGGTCTCCACAGGCATTTTTCTCAAGAACCAAGAAAAAACTGCTCCCTGGGGG
CGTTAGACCAAGCGTGTGTACCTTCCCCAGGAAGAAGGCAAGCCCAGGCAGCCCCATCCCAGGGGCATAA
GAGCTTCCGGGTGGTACACCGGAGACAGATGGGACTGTCCAACCCATTCCGGGGTCTCATGAAGCTGGGC
ACCGTGGAGCGGCGGGGGGCAATGGGCATCTGGAAGGAGCTCTTCTGCGAGCTCTCCCCGCTGGAGTTCC
GCCTCTACCTGAGCAACGAGGAGCACACCTGTGTGGAGAACTGCTCGCTGCTTCGCTGTGAGTCTGTGGG
GCCAGCCCATAGTGATGGGCGCTTTGAGCTGGTCTTCTCTGGCAAGAAGCTGGCCCTGCGCGCCTCCTCC
CAGGACGAAGCTGAGGACTGGCTGGACCGGGTGCGGGAGGCCCTGCAGAAGGTCCGGCCTCAGCAGGAGG
ATGAGTGGGTGAACGTGCAGTACCCAGACCAGCCTGAGGAACCCCCCGAGGCGCCCCAGGGCTGCCTCTC
TCCCTCAGACCTGCTCTCGGAGCCCGCGGCCCTCCAGGGCACACAGTTTGACTGGTCGTCCGCCCAGGTT
CCAGAGCCAGATGCCATCAAGGAGTCCCTGCTGTACTTGTACATGGACAGGACCTGGATGCCCTATATAT
TTTCTCTGTCCTTGGAGGCTCTGAAATGTTTCCGCATCAGGAACAATGAGAAGATGCTGAGTGACAGCCA
CGGCGTGGAGACCATCCGGGACATCCTGCCAGACACCAGCCTTGGGGGCCCATCCTTCTTCAAAATCATC
ACGGCCAAGGCTGTCCTGAAGCTGCAGGCCGGAAACGCCGAGGAAGCCGCCCTGTGGAGGGATCTGGTCC
GCAAAGTCCTGGCATCCTACTTGGAGACAGCCGAGGAGGCGGTGACCCTGGGCGGGAGCCTGGATGAAAA
CTGTCAGGAGGTGCTGAAATTTGCCACCCGGGAGAATGGCTTCCTGCTGCAGTACCTGGTGGCTATCCCC
ATGGAGAAAGGCCTTGACTCCCAAGGCTGCTTCTGCGCAGGCTGCTCCCGGCAGATCGGCTTCTCCTTTG
TACGACCCAAGCTCTGTGCCTTCTCTGGCCTCTATTACTGTGACATCTGCCACCAAGACGATGCCTCAGT
GATTCCGGCCAGGATCATCCACAACTGGGACCTCACCAAGCGCCCGATCTGCAGGCAGGCCCTGAAGTTT
CTGACACAGATCCGGGCCCAGCCCCTCATCAACCTGCAGATGGTGAACGCGTCTCTGTACGAGCATGTGG
AGCGGATGCACCTCATTGGGAGGAGACGGGAGCAGCTGAAGCTCCTGGGGGATTACCTGGGCCTGTGCCG
GAGTGGCGCCCTGAAGGAGCTCAGCAAGAGGCTCAACCACAGGAATTATCTCTTGGAATCTCCGCATAGG
TTCAGTGTTGCTGACCTCCAACAGATCGCAGACGGGGTGTATGAAGGATTCCTCAAGGCCCTGATTGAAT
TTGCCTCCCAGCATGTCTACCACTGCGACCTGTGCACCCAGCGCGGCTTCATCTGCCAGATCTGCCAGCA
CCACGACATCATCTTCCCCTTTGAGTTTGACACCACAGTCAGGTGTGCCGAGTGCAAGACCGTCTTCCAC
CAGAGCTGCCAGGCTGTGGTGAAGAAGGGCTGCCCCCGCTGTGCCCGCCGGCGCAAGTACCAGGAACAGA
ACATTTTCGCCGATTACAAGGATGACGACGATAAGATCTGACTCGAGCATGCATCTAGAGGGCCCGTTTA
AACCCGCTGATCAGCCTCGACTGTGCCTTCTAGTTGCCAGCCATCTGTTGTTTGCCCCTCCCCCGTGCCT
TCCTTGACCCTGGAAGGTGCCACTCCCACTGTCCTTTCCTAATAAAATGAGGAAATTGCATCGCATTGTC
TGAGTAGGTGTCATTCTATTCTGGGGGGTGGGGTGGGGCAGGACAGCAAGGGGGAGGATTGGGAAGACAA
TAGCAGGCATGCTGGGGATGCGGTGGGCTCTATGGCTTCTGAGGCGGAAAGAACCAGCTGGGGCTCTAGG
GGGTATCCCC
[124 nt withheld, positions 4421-4544]
C
[91 nt withheld, positions 4546-4636]
A
[49 nt withheld, positions 4638-4686]
CCTTTGACGTTGGAGTCCACGTTCTTT
[37 nt withheld, positions 4714-4750]
ACCCTATCTCGGTCTATTCTTTTGATTTATAAGGGATTTTGCCGATTTCGGCCTATTGGTTAAAAAATGA
GCTGATTTAACAAAAATTTAACGCGAATTAATTCTGTGGAATGTGTGTCAGTTAGGGTGTGGAAAGTCCC
CAGGCTCCCCAGCAGGCAGAAGTATGCAAAGCATGCATCTCAATTAGTCAGCAACCAGGTGTGGAAAGTC
CCCAGGCTCCCCAGCAGGCAGAAGTATGCAAAGCATGCATCTCAATTAGTCAGCAACCATAGTCCCGCCC
CTAACTCCGCCCATCCCGCCCCTAACTCCGCCCAGTTCCGCCCATTCTCCGCCCCATGGCTGACTAATTT
TTTTTATTTATGCAGAGGCCGAGGCCGCCTCTGCCTCTGAGCTATTCCAGAAGTAGTGAGGAGGCTTTTT
TGGAGGCCTAGGCTTTTGCAAAAAGCTCCCGGGAGCTTGTATATCCATTTTCGGATCTGATCAAGAGACA
GGATGAGGATCGTTTCGCATGATTGAACAAGATGGATTGCACGCAGGTTCTCCGGCCGCTTGGGTGGAGA
GGCTATTCGGCTATGACTGGGCACAACAGACAATCGGCTGCTCTGATGCCGCCGTGTTCCGGCTGTCAGC
GCAGGGGCGCCCGGTTCTTTTTGTCAAGACCGACCTGTCCGGTGCCCTGAATGAACTGCAGGACGAGGCA
GCGCGGCTATCGTGGCTGGCCACGACGGGCGTTCCTTGCGCAGCTGTGCTCGACGTTGTCACTGAAGCGG
GAAGGGACTGGCTGCTATTGGGCGAAGTGCCGGGGCAGGATCTCCTGTCATCTCACCTTGCTCCTGCCGA
GAAAGTATCCATCATGGCTGATGCAATGCGGCGGCTGCATACGCTTGATCCGGCTACCTGCCCATTCGAC
CACCAAGCGAAACATCGCATCGAGCGAGCACGTACTCGGATGGAAGCCGGTCTTGTCGATCAGGATGATC
TGGACGAAGAGCATCAGGGGCTCGCGCCAGCCGAACTGTTCGCCAGGCTCAAGGCGCGCATGCCCGACGG
CGAGGATCTCGTCGTGACCCATGGCGATGCCTGCTTGCCGAATATCATGGTGGAAAATGGCCGCTTTTCT
GGATTCATCGACTGTGGCCGGCTGGGTGTGGCGGACCGCTATCAGGACATAGCGTTGGCTACCCGTGATA
TTGCTGAAGAGCTTGGCGGCGAATGGGCTGACCGCTTCCTCGTGCTTTACGGTATCGCCGCTCCCGATTC
GCAGCGCATCGCCTTCTATCGCCTTCTTGACGAGTTCTTCTGAGCGGGACTCTGGGGTTCGAAATGACCG
ACCAAGCGACGCCCAACCTGCCATCACGAGATTTCGATTCCACCGCCGCCTTCTATGAAAGGTTGGGCTT
CGGAATCGTTTTCCGGGACGCCGGCTGGATGATCCTCCAGCGCGGGGATCTCATGCTGGAGTTCTTCGCC
CACCCCAACTTGTTTATTGCAGCTTATAATGGTTACAAATAAAGCAATAGCATCACAAATTTCACAAATA
AAGCATTTTTTTCACTGCATTCTAGTTGTGGTTTGTCCAAACTCATCAATGTATCTTATCATGTCTGTAT
ACCGTCGACCTCTAGCTAGAGCTTGGCGTAATCATGGTCATAGCTGTTTCCTGTGTGAAATTGTTATCCG
CTCACAATTCCACACAACATACGAGCCGGAAGCATAAAGTGTAAAGCCTGGGGTGCCTAATGAGTGAGCT
AACTCACATTAATTGCGTTGCGCTCACTGCCCGCTTTCCAGTCGGGAAACCTGTCGTGCCAGCTGCATTA
ATGAATCGGCCAACGCGCGGGGAGAGGCGGTTTGCGTATTGGGCGCTCTTCCGCTTCCTCGCTCACTGAC
TCGCTGCGCTCGGTCGTTCGGCTGCGGCGAGCGGTATCAGCTCACTCAAAGGCGGTAATACGGTTATCCA
CAGAATCAGGGGATAACGCAGGAAAGAACATGTGAGCAAAAGGCCAGCAAAAGGCCAGGAACCGTAAAAA
GGCCGCGTTGCTGGCGTTTTTCCATAGGCTCCGCCCCCCTGACGAGCATCACAAAAATCGACGCTCAAGT
CAGAGGTGGCGAAACCCGACAGGACTATAAAGATACCAGGCGTTTCCCCCTGGAAGCTCCCTCGTGCGCT
CTCCTGTTCCGACCCTGCCGCTTACCGGATACCTGTCCGCCTTTCTCCCTTCGGGAAGCGTGGCGCTTTC
TCATAGCTCACGCTGTAGGTATCTCAGTTCGGTGTAGGTCGTTCGCTCCAAGCTGGGCTGTGTGCACGAA
CCCCCCGTTCAGCCCGACCGCTGCGCCTTATCCGGTAACTATCGTCTTGAGTCCAACCCGGTAAGACACG
ACTTATCGCCACTGGCAGCAGCCACTGGTAACAGGATTAGCAGAGCGAGGTATGTAGGCGGTGCTACAGA
GTTCTTGAAGTGGTGGCCTAACTACGGCTACACTAGAAGAACAGTATTTGGTATCTGCGCTCTGCTGAAG
CCAGTTACCTTCGGAAAAAGAGTTGGTAGCTCTTGATCCGGCAAACAAACCACCGCTGGTAGCGGTTTTT
TTGTTTGCAAGCAGCAGATTACGCGCAGAAAAAAAGGATCTCAAGAAGATCCTTTGATCTTTTCTACGGG
GTCTGACGCTCAGTGGAACGAAAACTCACGTTAAGGGATTTTGGTCATGAGATTATCAAAAAGGATCTTC
ACCTAGATCCTTTTAAATTAAAAATGAAGTTTTAAATCAATCTAAAGTATATATGAGTAAACTTGGTCTG
ACAGTTACCAATGCTTAATCAGTGAGGCACCTATCTCAGCGATCTGTCTATTTCGTTCATCCATAGTTGC
CTGACTCCCCGTCGTGTAGATAACTACGATACGGGAGGGCTTACCATCTGGCCCCAGTGCTGCAATGATA
CCGCGAGACCCACGCTCACCGGCTCCAGATTTATCAGCAATAAACCAGCCAGCCGGAAGGGCCGAGCGCA
GAAGTGGTCCTGCAACTTTATCCGCCTCCATCCAGTCTATTAATTGTTGCCGGGAAGCTAGAGTAAGTAG
TTCGCCAGTTAATAGTTTGCGCAACGTTGTTGCCATTGCTACAGGCATCGTGGTGTCACGCTCGTCGTTT
GGTATGGCTTCATTCAGCTCCGGTTCCCAACGATCAAGGCGAGTTACATGATCCCCCATGTTGTGCAAAA
AAGCGGTTAGCTCCTTCGGTCCTCCGATCGTTGTCAGAAGTAAGTTGGCCGCAGTGTTATCACTCATGGT
TATGGCAGCACTGCATAATTCTCTTACTGTCATGCCATCCGTAAGATGCTTTTCTGTGACTGGTGAGTAC
TCAACCAAGTCATTCTGAGAATAGTGTATGCGGCGACCGAGTTGCTCTTGCCCGGCGTCAATACGGGATA
ATACCGCGCCACATAGCAGAACTTTAAAAGTGCTCATCATTGGAAAACGTTCTTCGGGGCGAAAACTCTC
AAGGATCTTACCGCTGTTGAGATCCAGTTCGATGTAACCCACTCGTGCACCCAACTGATCTTCAGCATCT
TTTACTTTCACCAGCGTTTCTGGGTGAGCAAAAACAGGAAGGCAAAATGCCGCAAAAAAGGGAATAAGGG
CGACACGGAAATGTTGAATACTCATACTCTTCCTTTTTCAATATTATTGAAGCATTTATCAGGGTTATTG
TCTCATGAGCGGATACATATTTGAATGTATTTAGAAAAATAAACAAATAGGGGTTCCGCGCACATTTCCC
CGAAAAGTGCCACCTGACGTC
Features (pLannotate 1.2.2; 21 found; start..end, strand, type, name):
     28..80      -  misc_feature   bom (fragment): basis of mobility region from pBR322
    235..614     +  enhancer       CMV enhancer: human cytomegalovirus immediate early enhancer
    615..818     +  promoter       CMV promoter: human cytomegalovirus (CMV) immediate early promoter
    814..847     +  LTR            5' LTR (truncated) (fragment): truncated 5' long terminal repeat (LTR) from HIV-1
    863..881     +  promoter       T7 promoter: promoter for bacteriophage T7 RNA polymerase
    904..4071    +  CDS            PLEKHM1: PKHM1_HUMAN - Also known as KIAA0356. Experimental evidence at protein level: Swiss-Prot protein existence level 1. (Microbial infection) In case of infection contributes to Salmonella typhimurium pathogenesis by supporting the integrity of the Salmonella-containing vacuole (SCV) probably in concert with the HOPS complex and Rab7. From Homo sapiens (Human).
   4072..4098    +  CDS            3xFLAG (fragment): three tandem FLAG® epitope tags
   4151..4375    +  polyA_signal   bGH poly(A) signal: bovine growth hormone polyadenylation signal
   4379..4400    +  promoter       SV40 promoter (fragment): SV40 enhancer and early promoter
   4421..4849    +  rep_origin     f1 ori (sequence partly withheld): f1 bacteriophage origin of replication; arrow indicates direction of (+) strand synthesis
   4863..5192    +  promoter       SV40 promoter: SV40 enhancer and early promoter
   5259..6050    +  CDS            neo: KKA2_KLEPN - Also known as kan, nptII. Experimental evidence at protein level: Swiss-Prot protein existence level 1. Resistance to kanamycin, neomycin, paromomycin, ribostamycin, butirosin and gentamicin B. From Klebsiella pneumoniae.
   6074..6232    +  CDS            ble (fragment): BLE_KLEPN - Experimental evidence at protein level: Swiss-Prot protein existence level 1. Binding protein with a strong affinity to the bleomycin family of antibiotics. Binds to CL990; an antimitotic-antibiotic compound. From Klebsiella pneumoniae.
   6227..6348    +  polyA_signal   SV40 poly(A) signal: SV40 polyadenylation signal
   6421..6437    -  protein_bind   lac operator: The lac repressor binds to the lac operator to inhibit transcription in E. coli. This inhibition can be relieved by adding lactose or isopropyl-β-D-thiogalactopyranoside (IPTG). lac repressor encoded by lacI
   6445..6475    -  promoter       lac promoter: promoter for the E. coli lac operon
   6490..6511    -  protein_bind   CAP binding site: CAP binding activates transcription in the presence of cAMP. E. coli catabolite activator protein
   6524..6616    -  CDS            lacI (fragment): lac repressor; lacI; The lac repressor binds to the lac operator to inhibit transcription in E. coli. This inhibition can be relieved by adding lactose or isopropyl-β-D-thiogalactopyranoside (IPTG).
   6799..7384    -  rep_origin     ori: high-copy-number ColE1/pMB1/pBR322/pUC origin of replication
   7555..8415    -  CDS            AmpR: β-lactamase; bla; confers resistance to ampicillin, carbenicillin, and related antibiotics
   8416..8520    -  promoter       AmpR promoter: bla
