[The description below was written by a language model from this plasmid's Addgene catalogue record and pLannotate feature annotations shown in this document.]
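Description:
h-Plekhm1_FLAG-pcDNA 3.1 is a mammalian expression plasmid built on the pcDNA3.1(+) backbone for producing human PLEKHM1 in cultured mammalian cells. It is maintained in E. coli as a high-copy plasmid through a ColE1/pUC-type origin and selected with ampicillin via the β-lactamase gene and its native promoter. An f1 origin is also present, which in principle allows single-stranded DNA rescue. For mammalian cells, an SV40 enhancer/early promoter drives the neomycin phosphotransferase gene, terminated by an SV40 polyadenylation signal, so stable transfectants can be selected with G418. The catalogue lists the total size as 8567 bp, whereas the annotated depositor sequence is 8551 nt, a small discrepancy that the record does not explain.

The payload is the human PLEKHM1 coding sequence of about 3.2 kb, cloned between HindIII and XhoI sites. It sits downstream of the human cytomegalovirus immediate-early enhancer and promoter for strong constitutive transcription, and is followed by the bovine growth hormone polyadenylation signal. A T7 promoter lies between the CMV promoter and the insert, permitting in vitro transcription. Directly after the open reading frame is a short sequence annotated as a fragment of 3xFLAG, consistent with the catalogue's C-terminal FLAG tag, which allows detection or immunoprecipitation of the protein with anti-FLAG antibodies. Several short annotated fragments (an HIV-1 LTR piece, ble, lacI, bom and lac promoter/operator elements) appear to be backbone remnants or chance matches rather than functional parts. The associated publication concerns PLEKHM1's role in osteoclast vesicular transport and osteopetrosis, which suggests use in studying the protein's localisation and function.
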