Addgene plasmid #73593: h-Plekhm1_FLAG-pcDNA 3.1
Purpose: Express human Plekhm1 in mammalian cells
Depositing lab: Paul Odgren. Depositing organization: University of Massachusetts, Worcester. Publication: Involvement of PLEKHM1 in osteoclastic vesicular transport and osteopetrosis in incisors absent rats and humans. Van Wesenbeeck L, Odgren PR, Coxon FP, Frattini A, Moens P, Perdu B, MacKay CA, Van Hul E, Timmermans JP, Vanhoenacker F, Jacobs R, Peruzzi B, Teti A, Helfrich MH, Rogers MJ, Villa A, Van Hul W. J Clin Invest. 2007 Apr;117(4):919-30. 10.1172/JCI30328 PubMed 17404618.
Backbone
  Vector backbone: pcDNA3.1(+)
  Total vector size (bp): 8567
  Vector type: Mammalian Expression
  Selectable markers: Neomycin (select with G418)
Growth in bacteria
  Bacterial resistance: Ampicillin, 100 μg/mL
  Growth temperature: 37°C
  Growth strain: DH5alpha
  Copy number: High Copy
Gene/Insert
  Gene/Insert name: Plekhm1
  Species: H. sapiens (human)
  Insert size (bp): 3171
  GenBank ID: NM_183034
  Entrez Gene: PLEKHM1 (a.k.a. AP162, B2, OPTA3, OPTB6)
  Tag / fusion protein: Flag (C terminal on backbone)
  Cloning method: Restriction Enzyme; 5′ cloning site HindIII (unknown if destroyed); 3′ cloning site Xho1 (unknown if destroyed)
  Sequencing primers: 5′ CMV fwd primer
Terms and licenses: Academic/Nonprofit Terms; Industry Terms: Not Available to Industry
How to cite: h-Plekhm1_FLAG-pcDNA 3.1 was a gift from Paul Odgren (Addgene plasmid # 73593 ; http://n2t.net/addgene:73593 ; RRID:Addgene_73593)
