>Addgene plasmid #73593 | h-Plekhm1_FLAG-pcDNA 3.1 | addgene partial sequence | sequence record 140086 | CMV-F 5'-CGCAAATGGGCGGTAGGCGTG-3'
CTCTCTGGCTAACTAGAGAACCCACTGCTTACTGGCTTATCGAAATTAATACGACTCACTATAGGGAGAC
CCAAGCTTTGAGTGGAGATGCTTTCAGTGGTGGAGAATGGACTGGACCCCCAGGCTGCCATCCCGGTCAT
CAAGAAGAAGCTGGTGGGATCCGTGAAGGCCTTGCAGAAGCAGTACGTGTCCCTGGACACGGTGGTCACT
AGTGAAGACGGAGATGCCAACACCATGTGCAGCGCCCTGGAGGCCGTATTTATCCATGGCCTGCACGCCA
AGCACATCCGAGCTGAGGCCGGAGGAAAAAGGAAGAAAAGTGCCCACCAGAAGCCTCTGCCCCAGCCTGT
CTTCTGGCCCCTCCTGAAAGCTGTCACCCACAAACACATCATCTCAGAGTTGGAGCACCTGACGTTTGTC
AACACGGATGTGGGCCGCTGCCGGGCATGGCTGCGGCTGGCCCTGAACGATGGCCTGATGGAGTGCTACC
TGAAGCTGCTGCTGCAGGAGCAGGCCCGCTTGCATGAGTACTACCAGCCCACCGCCCTGCTCCGGGATGC
TGAGGAGGGCGAGTTCCTCCTTAGCTTCCTGCAGGGCCTCACGTCCTTGTCCTTCGAACTCTCCTACAAG
TCTGCCATCTTAAATGAGTGGACGCTCACCCCATTGGCCCTGTCTGGGCTTTGCCCGCTTTCTGAGCTGG
ACCCTCTCTCTACCTCTGGTGCAGAACTACAGCGGAAGGAATCTCTGGATTCCATTTCCCATTCTTCAGG
CTCTGAAGACATCGAAGTCCATCACTCGGGCCATAAGATACGGAGGAACCAGAAGCTGACTGCCTCCTCC
CTCAGCCTGGACACGGCCAGTTCATCCCAGCTGTCCTGCAGCCTAAACTCTGATAGTTGCTTACTCCAAG
AGAATGGCTCCAAAATTC
