>Addgene plasmid #73593 | h-Plekhm1_FLAG-pcDNA 3.1 | addgene partial sequence | sequence record 140088 | BGH-rev 5'-TAGAAGGCACAGTCGAGG-3'
GGCCCTCTAGATGCATGCTCGAGTCAGATCTTATCGTCGTCATCCTTGTAATCGGCGAAAATGTTCTGTT
CCTGGTACTTGCGCCGGCGGGCACAGCGGGGGCAGCCCTTCTTCACCACAGCCTGGCAGCTCTGGTGGAA
GACGGTCTTGCACTCGGCACACCTGACTGTGGTGTCAAACTCAAAGGGGAAGATGATGTCGTGGTGCTGG
CAGATCTGGCAGATGAAGCCGCGCTGGGTGCACAGGTCGCAGTGGTAGACATGCTGGGAGGCAAATTCAA
TCAGGGCCTTGAGGAATCCTTCATACACCCCGTCTGCGATCTGTTGGAGGTCAGCAACACTGAACCTATG
CGGAGATTCCAAGAGATAATTCCTGTGGTTGAGCCTCTTGCTGAGCTCCTTCAGGGCGCCACTCCGGCAC
AGGCCCAGGTAATCCCCCAGGAGCTTCAGCTGCTCCCGTCTCCTCCCAATGAGGTGCATCCGCTCCACAT
GCTCGTACAGAGACGCGTTCACCATCTGCAGGTTGATGAGGGGCTGGGCCCGGATCTGTGTCAGAAACTT
CAGGGCCTGCCTGCAGATCGGGCGCTTGGTGAGGTCCCAGTTGTGGATGATCCTGGCCGGAATCACTGAG
GCATCGTCTTGGTGGCAGATGTCACAGTAATAGAGGCCAGAGAAGGCACAGAGCTTGGGTCGTACAAAGG
AGAAGCCGATCTGCCGGGAGCAGCCTGCGCAGAAGCAGCCTTGGGAGTCAAGGCCTTTCTCCATGGGGAT
AGCCACCAGGTACTGCAGCAGGAAGCCATTCTCCCGGGTGGCAAATTTCAGCACCTCCTGACAGTTTTCA
TCCAGGCTCCCGCCCAGGGTCACCGCCTCCTCGGCTGTCTCCAAGTAGGATGCCAGGACTTTGCGGACCA
GATCCCTCCACAGGGCGGCTTCCTCGGCGTTTCCGGCCTGCAGCTTCAGGACAGCCTTGGCCGTGATGA
